>Addgene plasmid #212128 | pETSUMO2_Gillisia-bGSDM | addgene full sequence | sequence record 418779 | Addgene NGS Result
TTCTTGAAGACGAAAGGGCCTCGTGATACGCCTATTTTTATAGGTTAATGTCATGATAATAATGGTTTCT
TAGACGTCAGGTGGCACTTTTCGGGGAAATGTGCGCGGAACCCCTATTTGTTTATTTTTCTAAATACATT
CAAATATGTATCCGCTCATGAGACAATAACCCTGATAAATGCTTCAATAATATTGAAAAAGGAAGAGTAT
GAGTATTCAACATTTCCGTGTCGCCCTTATTCCCTTTTTTGCGGCATTTTGCCTTCCTGTTTTTGCTCAC
CCAGAAACGCTGGTGAAAGTAAAAGATGCTGAAGATCAGTTGGGTGCACGAGTGGGTTACATCGAACTGG
ATCTCAACAGCGGTAAGATCCTTGAGAGTTTTCGCCCCGAAGAACGTTTTCCAATGATGAGCACTTTTAA
AGTTCTGCTATGTGGCGCGGTATTATCCCGTGTTGACGCCGGGCAAGAGCAACTCGGTCGCCGCATACAC
TATTCTCAGAATGACTTGGTTGAGTACTCACCAGTCACAGAAAAGCATCTTACGGATGGCATGACAGTAA
GAGAATTATGCAGTGCTGCCATAACCATGAGTGATAACACTGCGGCCAACTTACTTCTGACAACGATCGG
AGGACCGAAGGAGCTAACCGCTTTTTTGCACAACATGGGGGATCATGTAACTCGCCTTGATCGTTGGGAA
CCGGAGCTGAATGAAGCCATACCAAACGACGAGCGTGACACCACGATGCCTGCAGCAATGGCAACAACGT
TGCGCAAACTATTAACTGGCGAACTACTTACTCTAGCTTCCCGGCAACAATTAATAGACTGGATGGAGGC
GGATAAAGTTGCAGGACCACTTCTGCGCTCGGCCCTTCCGGCTGGCTGGTTTATTGCTGATAAATCTGGA
GCCGGTGAGCGTGGGTCTCGCGGTATCATTGCAGCACTGGGGCCAGATGGTAAGCCCTCCCGTATCGTAG
TTATCTACACGACGGGGAGTCAGGCAACTATGGATGAACGAAATAGACAGATCGCTGAGATAGGTGCCTC
ACTGATTAAGCATTGGTAACTGTCAGACCAAGTTTACTCATATATACTTTAGATTGATTTAAAACTTCAT
TTTTAATTTAAAAGGATCTAGGTGAAGATCCTTTTTGATAATCTCATGACCAAAATCCCTTAACGTGAGT
TTTCGTTCCACTGAGCGTCAGACCCCGTAGAAAAGATCAAAGGATCTTCTTGAGATCCTTTTTTTCTGCG
CGTAATCTGCTGCTTGCAAACAAAAAAACCACCGCTACCAGCGGTGGTTTGTTTGCCGGATCAAGAGCTA
CCAACTCTTTTTCCGAAGGTAACTGGCTTCAGCAGAGCGCAGATACCAAATACTGTCCTTCTAGTGTAGC
CGTAGTTAGGCCACCACTTCAAGAACTCTGTAGCACCGCCTACATACCTCGCTCTGCTAATCCTGTTACC
AGTGGCTGCTGCCAGTGGCGATAAGTCGTGTCTTACCGGGTTGGACTCAAGACGATAGTTACCGGATAAG
GCGCAGCGGTCGGGCTGAACGGGGGGTTCGTGCACACAGCCCAGCTTGGAGCGAACGACCTACACCGAAC
TGAGATACCTACAGCGTGAGCTATGAGAAAGCGCCACGCTTCCCGAAGGGAGAAAGGCGGACAGGTATCC
GGTAAGCGGCAGGGTCGGAACAGGAGAGCGCACGAGGGAGCTTCCAGGGGGAAACGCCTGGTATCTTTAT
AGTCCTGTCGGGTTTCGCCACCTCTGACTTGAGCGTCGATTTTTGTGATGCTCGTCAGGGGGGCGGAGCC
TATGGAAAAACGCCAGCAACGCGGCCTTTTTACGGTTCCTGGCCTTTTGCTGGCCTTTTGCTCACATGTT
CTTTCCTGCGTTATCCCCTGATTCTGTGGATAACCGTATTACCGCCTTTGAGTGAGCTGATACCGCTCGC
CGCAGCCGAACGACCGAGCGCAGCGAGTCAGTGAGCGAGGAAGCGGAAGAGCGCCTGATGCGGTATTTTC
TCCTTACGCATCTGTGCGGTATTTCACACCGCAATGGTGCACTCTCAGTACAATCTGCTCTGATGCCGCA
TAGTTAAGCCAGTATACACTCCGCTATCGCTACGTGACTGGGTCATGGCTGCGCCCCGACACCCGCCAAC
ACCCGCTGACGCGCCCTGACGGGCTTGTCTGCTCCCGGCATCCGCTTACAGACAAGCTGTGACCGTCTCC
GGGAGCTGCATGTGTCAGAGGTTTTCACCGTCATCACCGAAACGCGCGAGGCAGCTGCGGTAAAGCTCAT
CAGCGTGGTCGTGAAGCGATTCACAGATGTCTGCCTGTTCATCCGCGTCCAGCTCGTTGAGTTTCTCCAG
AAGCGTTAATGTCTGGCTTCTGATAAAGCGGGCCATGTTAAGGGCGGTTTTTTCCTGTTTGGTCACTGAT
GCCTCCGTGTAAGGGGGATTTCTGTTCATGGGGGTAATGATACCGATGAAACGAGAGAGGATGCTCACGA
TACGGGTTACTGATGATGAACATGCCCGGTTACTGGAACGTTGTGAGGGTAAACAACTGGCGGTATGGAT
GCGGCGGGACCAGAGAAAAATCACTCAGGGTCAATGCCAGCGCTTCGTTAATACAGATGTAGGTGTTCCA
CAGGGTAGCCAGCAGCATCCTGCGATGCAGATCCGGAACATAATGGTGCAGGGCGCTGACTTCCGCGTTT
CCAGACTTTACGAAACACGGAAACCGAAGACCATTCATGTTGTTGCTCAGGTCGCAGACGTTTTGCAGCA
GCAGTCGCTTCACGTTCGCTCGCGTATCGGTGATTCATTCTGCTAACCAGTAAGGCAACCCCGCCAGCCT
AGCCGGGTCCTCAACGACAGGAGCACGATCATGCGCACCCGTGGCCAGGACCCAACGCTGCCCGAGATGC
GCCGCGTGCGGCTGCTGGAGATGGCGGACGCGATGGATATGTTCTGCCAAGGGTTGGTTTGCGCATTCAC
AGTTCTCCGCAAGAATTGATTGGCTCCAATTCTTGGAGTGGTGAATCCGTTAGCGAGGTGCCGCCGGCTT
CCATTCAGGTCGAGGTGGCCCGGCTCCATGCACCGCGACGCAACGCGGGGAGGCAGACAAGGTATAGGGC
GGCGCCTACAATCCATGCCAACCCGTTCCATGTGCTCGCCGAGGCGGCATAAATCGCCGTGACGATCAGC
GGTCCAATGATCGAAGTTAGGCTGGTAAGAGCCGCGAGCGATCCTTGAAGCTGTCCCTGATGGTCGTCAT
CTACCTGCCTGGACAGCATGGCCTGCAACGCGGGCATCCCGATGCCGCCGGAAGCGAGAAGAATCATAAT
GGGGAAGGCCATCCAGCCTCGCGTCGCGAACGCCAGCAAGACGTAGCCCAGCGCGTCGGCCGCCATGCCG
GCGATAATGGCCTGCTTCTCGCCGAAACGTTTGGTGGCGGGACCAGTGACGAAGGCTTGAGCGAGGGCGT
GCAAGATTCCGAATACCGCAAGCGACAGGCCGATCATCGTCGCGCTCCAGCGAAAGCGGTCCTCGCCGAA
AATGACCCAGAGCGCTGCCGGCACCTGTCCTACGAGTTGCATGATAAAGAAGACAGTCATAAGTGCGGCG
ACGATAGTCATGCCCCGCGCCCACCGGAAGGAGCTGACTGGGTTGAAGGCTCTCAAGGGCATCGGTCGAG
ATCCCGGTGCCTAATGAGTGAGCTAACTTACATTAATTGCGTTGCGCTCACTGCCCGCTTTCCAGTCGGG
AAACTGTCGTGCCAGCTGCATTAATGAATCGGCCAACGCGCGGGGAGAGGCGGTTTGCGTATTGGGCGCC
AGGGTGGTTTTTCTTTTCACCAGTGAGACGGGCAACAGCTGATTGCCCTTCACCGCCTGGCCCTGAGAGA
GTTGCAGCAAGCGGTCCACGCTGGTTTGCCCCAGCAGGCGAAAATCCTGTTTGATGGTGGTTAACGGCGG
GATATAACATGAGCTGTCTTCGGTATCGTCGTATCCCACTACCGAGATATCCGCACCAACGCGCAGCCCG
GACTCGGTAATGGCGCGCATTGCGCCCAGCGCCATCTGATCGTTGGCAACCAGCATCGCAGTGGGAACGA
TGCCCTCATTCAGCATTTGCATGGTTTGTTGAAAACCGGACATGGCACTCCAGTCGCCTTCCCGTTCCGC
TATCGGCTGAATTTGATTGCGAGTGAGATATTTATGCCAGCCAGCCAGACGCAGACGCGCCGAGACAGAA
CTTAATGGGCCCGCTAACAGCGCGATTTGCTGGTGACCCAATGCGACCAGATGCTCCACGCCCAGTCGCG
TACCGTCTTCATGGGAGAAAATAATACTGTTGATGGGTGTCTGGTCAGAGACATCAAGAAATAACGCCGG
AACATTAGTGCAGGCAGCTTCCACAGCAATGGCATCCTGGTCATCCAGCGGATAGTTAATGATCAGCCCA
CTGACGCGTTGCGCGAGAAGATTGTGCACCGCCGCTTTACAGGCTTCGACGCCGCTTCGTTCTACCATCG
ACACCACCACGCTGGCACCCAGTTGATCGGCGCGAGATTTAATCGCCGCGACAATTTGCGACGGCGCGTG
CAGGGCCAGACTGGAGGTGGCAACGCCAATCAGCAACGACTGTTTGCCCGCCAGTTGTTGTGCCACGCGG
TTGGGAATGTAATTCAGCTCCGCCATCGCCGCTTCCACTTTTTCCCGCGTTTTCGCAGAAACGTGGCTGG
CCTGGTTCACCACGCGGGAAACGGTCTGATAAGAGACACCGGCATACTCTGCGACATCGTATAACGTTAC
TGGTTTCACATTCACCACCCTGAATTGACTCTCTTCCGGGCGCTATCATGCCATACCGCGAAAGGTTTTG
CGCCATTCGATGGTGTCCGGGATCTCGACGCTCTCCCTTATGCGACTCCTGCATTAGGAAGCAGCCCAGT
AGTAGGTTGAGGCCGTTGAGCACCGCCGCCGCAAGGAATGGTGCATGCAAGGAGATGGCGCCCAACAGTC
CCCCGGCCACGGGGCCTGCCACCATACCCACGCCGAAACAAGCGCTCATGAGCCCGAAGTGGCGAGCCCG
ATCTTCCCCATCGGTGATGTCGGCGATATAGGCGCCAGCAACCGCACCTGTGGCGCCGGTGATGCCGGCC
ACGATGCGTCCGGCGTAGAGGATCGAGATCTCGATCCCGCGAAATTAATACGACTCACTATAGGGGAATT
GTGAGCGGATAACAATTCCCCTCTAGAGAGCTCTTTTGTTTAACTTTAAGAAGGAGATATACATATGGGT
TCTTCTCACCATCACCATCACCATGGTTCAGGAGTCAAGACTGAGAACAACGATCATATTAATTTGAAGG
TGGCGGGGCAGGATGGTTCTGTGGTGCAGTTTAAGATTAAGAGGCATACACCACTTAGTAAACTAATGAA
AGCCTATTGTGAACGACAGGGATTGTCAATGAGGCAGATCAGATTCCGATTTGACGGGCAACCAATCAAT
GAAACAGACACACCTGCACAGTTGGAAATGGAGGATGAAGATACAATTGATGTGTTTCAACAGCAGACGG
GTGGATCCAGCAAAGTGCTGAAAAATGCACTGGCAGGTTATGGTTATAATCTGGTTGCACTGCCGAAAGA
AGGTATTGCACCTCTGCTGCTGCTGTATAAAAACAAACGTGATGTTAGCAGCAGCGGCAACAATATCGAT
AAACTGTTTGCCCTGGCAGATAGTCCGCCTCCGATTGTTAGCAAAAATAACGCAACCCTGAATCTGCAGC
AGAATAGCACCGTTAGCTTTGATGGTAAAGCCGGTGTTGATATTCTGGATTGGCTGCTGCAAAAACTGAA
AATGGGTAAACTGCGTGGTAACATTAATGCCGATCATATTAACAGCCTGCAGATCAGCTATCAGAACGTG
TTTGAAGATAATGTTAGCCTGCTGCAGCTGGATAACTTTATTAGCGGTAGCGAACCGAAAGTGGATCAGT
TTAATACCTTCAAAGAAAAGCTGAAGGACAACGAACTGTTTGTGATTAATAGCGTCCTGAAAAGCAATAG
CTTTAGCGTTAGCGCACAGAATAAAAACGGCCAGAATATTGATCTGGAAGCCACCATTAAAGGTATTGTT
GATGCCGATGTTAATGTGGGTCGTAGCAAAAAAGATGAAGTGCTGATGGAATACAAAAACGCGACCCCGA
TTGTTTTTGCATTTAAAGCCCAGAAAATCATCTATGATCACAAGAAATGGTGGCAGTTTTTCAAAAAAGG
CGACGCCAAATTTCGCATCAAAGATGAACATGGTGTTGTGCTGAAAGATGAAAGCGGTTTTCCGACACAG
AGCCTGGAAGAAACCAATGAACTGATTAACATTTGATAAGCGGCCGCTGCTAACAAAGCCCGAAAGGAAG
CTGAGTTGGCTGCTGCCACCGCTGAGCAATAACTAGCATAACCCCTTGGGGCCTCTAAACGGGTCTTGAG
GGGTTTTTTGCTGAAAGGAGGAACTATATCCGGATATCCCGCAAGAGGCCCGGCAGTACCGGCATAACCA
AGCCTATGCCTACAGCATCCAGGGTGACGGTGCCGAGGATGACGATGAGTGCATTGTTAGATTTCATACA
CGGTGCCTGACTGCGTTAGCAATTTAACTGTGATAAACTACCGCATTAAAGCTTATCGATGATAAGCTGT
CAAACATGAGAA
Features (pLannotate 1.2.2; 20 found; start..end, strand, type, name):
    104..208     +  promoter       AmpR promoter: bla
    209..1069    +  CDS            AmpR: β-lactamase; bla; confers resistance to ampicillin, carbenicillin, and related antibiotics
   1240..1828    +  rep_origin     ori: high-copy-number ColE1/pMB1/pBR322/pUC origin of replication
   2014..2153    -  misc_feature   bom: basis of mobility region from pBR322
   2255..2446    -  CDS            rop: Rop protein, which maintains plasmids at low copy number; rop
   2463..2843    +  CDS            YPB1_ECOLX: Protein predicted: Swiss-Prot protein existence level 4. From Escherichia coli.
   3085..3709    -  CDS            TcR (fragment): tetracycline efflux protein; tet; confers resistance to tetracycline
   3724..3745    -  protein_bind   CAP binding site: CAP binding activates transcription in the presence of cAMP. E. coli catabolite activator protein
   3758..4839    -  CDS            lacI: lac repressor; lacI; The lac repressor binds to the lac operator to inhibit transcription in E. coli. This inhibition can be relieved by adding lactose or isopropyl-β-D-thiogalactopyranoside (IPTG).
   4840..4917    -  promoter       lacI promoter: lacI
   4925..5204    -  CDS            TcR (fragment): tetracycline efflux protein; tet; confers resistance to tetracycline
   5226..5244    +  promoter       T7 promoter: promoter for bacteriophage T7 RNA polymerase
   5245..5269    +  protein_bind   lac operator: The lac repressor binds to the lac operator to inhibit transcription in E. coli. This inhibition can be relieved by adding lactose or isopropyl-β-D-thiogalactopyranoside (IPTG). lac repressor encoded by lacI
   5285..5307    +  RBS            RBS: efficient ribosome binding site from bacteriophage T7 gene 10 (Olins and Rangwala, 1989)
   5327..5344    +  CDS            6xHis: 6xHis affinity tag
   5350..5601    +  CDS            SUMO2 (fragment): human small ubiquitin-related modifier 2
   6415..6465    +  CDS            SET1 (fragment): solubility-enhancement tag derived from T7 phage gene 10B
   6473..6520    +  terminator     T7 terminator: transcription terminator for bacteriophage T7 RNA polymerase
   6543..6647    -  CDS            TcR (fragment): tetracycline efflux protein; tet; confers resistance to tetracycline
   6695..6723    -  promoter       tet promoter: E. coli promoter for tetracycline efflux protein gene
