[The description below was written by a language model from this plasmid's Addgene catalogue record and pLannotate feature annotations shown in this document.]
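Description:
pETSUMO2_Gillisia-bGSDM is a bacterial expression plasmid built on a custom pET-style backbone (pETSUMO2) for producing the bacterial gasdermin of Gillisia limnaea R-8282 as a recombinant protein in E. coli. It is selected with ampicillin through the bla gene and its native promoter. It replicates from a ColE1/pBR322-type origin accompanied by the bom region and the rop gene, which fits the low copy number listed in the record. Several interrupted tetracycline-resistance fragments and the tet promoter are remnants of the pBR322 ancestry and do not represent a functional marker.

The expression cassette has a T7 promoter followed directly by a lac operator and the T7 gene 10 ribosome binding site. A lacI gene with its own promoter supplies the repressor. Transcription therefore needs a host that provides T7 RNA polymerase and is held off until it is induced with IPTG or lactose, which is useful for a potentially toxic pore-forming protein. The open reading frame begins with a 6xHis tag fused to human SUMO2. The roughly 800 bp gasdermin coding sequence follows, inserted by Gibson assembly, and a T7 terminator closes the cassette. The automated annotation does not label the insert itself, but it corresponds to the unannotated gap between SUMO2 and the terminator region. The short "SET1" hit just upstream of the terminator is probably residual backbone sequence rather than an intended tag.

The native initiator methionine of the gasdermin was removed, so cleaving off the SUMO2 tag leaves only a single serine scar at the N terminus. The His tag allows affinity purification, and SUMO fusions generally aid solubility, so the plasmid suits production of near-native protein for biochemical or structural work on bacterial gasdermins.
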