Addgene plasmid #212128: pETSUMO2_Gillisia-bGSDM
Purpose: For expression of the bacterial gasdermin (bGSDM) encoded by a Gillisia species. Protein is expressed with an N-terminal SUMO2 tag.
Depositing lab: Philip Kranzusch. Depositing organization: Dana-Farber Cancer Institute. Publication: Bacterial gasdermins reveal an ancient mechanism of cell death. Johnson AG, Wein T, Mayer ML, Duncan-Lowey B, Yirmiya E, Oppenheimer-Shaanan Y, Amitai G, Sorek R, Kranzusch PJ. Science. 2022 Jan 14;375(6577):221-225. doi: 10.1126/science.abj8432. Epub 2022 Jan 13. PubMed 35025633.
Backbone
  Vector backbone: pETSUMO2
  Backbone manufacturer: custom
  Backbone size w/o insert (bp): 5932
  Total vector size (bp): 6736
  Vector type: Bacterial Expression
Growth in bacteria
  Bacterial resistance: Ampicillin, 100 μg/mL
  Growth temperature: 37°C
  Growth strain: DH5alpha
  Copy number: Low Copy
Gene/Insert
  Gene/Insert name: Gillisia bGSDM (alt name: Gillisia bacterial gasdermin)
  Species: Gillisia limnaea R-8282
  Insert size (bp): 804
  Mutation: N-terminal methionine deleted and replaced by single serine scar after SUMO2 tag cleavage.
  GenBank ID: JH594606.1
  Promoter: T7
  Tag / fusion protein: 6xHis-SUMO2 (N terminal on backbone)
  Cloning method: Gibson Cloning
  Sequencing primers: 5′ GACGGGCAACCAATCAATGAAACAG; 3′ TATGCTAGTTATTGCTCAGCGGTG
Terms and licenses: Academic/Nonprofit Terms; Industry Terms: Not Available to Industry
How to cite: pETSUMO2_Gillisia-bGSDM was a gift from Philip Kranzusch (Addgene plasmid # 212128 ; http://n2t.net/addgene:212128 ; RRID:Addgene_212128)
